Addgene plasmid #114348: pStA0::crtZ
Purpose: crtZ in pStA0
Depositing lab: John Heap. Depositing organization: Imperial College London. Publication: Start-Stop Assembly: a functionally scarless DNA assembly system optimized for metabolic engineering. Taylor GM, Mordaka PM, Heap JT. Nucleic Acids Res. 2018 Nov 20. pii: 5193345. doi: 10.1093/nar/gky1182. PubMed 30462270.
Backbone
  Vector backbone: pGT400
  Backbone size w/o insert (bp): 2209
  Vector type: Synthetic Biology
Growth in bacteria
  Bacterial resistance: Ampicillin, 100 μg/mL
  Growth temperature: 37°C
  Growth strain: DH5alpha
  Copy number: High Copy
Gene/Insert
  Gene/Insert name: crtZ (codon optimised)
  Insert size (bp): 525
  Cloning method: Restriction Enzyme; 5′ cloning site BsaI (destroyed during cloning); 3′ cloning site BsaI (destroyed during cloning)
  Sequencing primers: 5′ OligoGT234 GGGGAAACGCCTGGTATCT; 3′ OligoGT235 AGCAAAAACAGGAAGGCAAA
Terms and licenses: Academic/Nonprofit Terms; Industry Terms: Not Available to Industry
Depositor comments: Alternative ID = pGT361 . Please visit https://www.biorxiv.org/content/early/2018/07/04/361626 for bioRxiv preprint.
How to cite: pStA0::crtZ was a gift from John Heap (Addgene plasmid # 114348 ; http://n2t.net/addgene:114348 ; RRID:Addgene_114348)
