[The description below was written by a language model from this plasmid's Addgene catalogue record and pLannotate feature annotations shown in this document.]
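Description:
pStA0::crtZ is a small (about 2.7 kb) high-copy bacterial plasmid from the Start-Stop Assembly system, a functionally scarless hierarchical DNA assembly method optimized for metabolic engineering. It is catalogued as a synthetic biology vector built on the pGT400 backbone (about 2.2 kb without insert). Replication in E. coli is driven by a ColE1/pUC-type origin. Selection is by ampicillin, through a β-lactamase gene expressed from its native bla promoter.

The payload is a 525 bp codon-optimised crtZ coding sequence. The annotation matches it to the β-carotene hydroxylase of Pantoea ananatis (Erwinia uredovora), the enzyme that converts β-carotene to zeaxanthin. The insert was placed between two BsaI sites, both of which were destroyed during cloning, as is usual when a part is fixed into a vector by Type IIS (Golden Gate-style) cloning.

No promoter or ribosome binding site is annotated upstream of crtZ. The coding sequence sits between a phage lambda t0 terminator on the upstream side and an E. coli rrnB T1 terminator in reverse orientation on the downstream side. These terminators presumably insulate the stored part from read-through transcription originating in the backbone. This layout suggests a storage plasmid holding a bare coding-sequence part rather than an expression construct.

The record gives the purpose only as "crtZ in pStA0", so the intended use has to be inferred. The most likely one is as a source of the crtZ part for combination with promoters, ribosome binding sites and terminators in later assembly steps, for example when building carotenoid pathway constructs.
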