Features (pLannotate 1.2.2; 6 found; start..end, strand, type, name):
    102..196     +  terminator     lambda t0 terminator: transcription terminator from phage lambda
    212..736     +  CDS            crtZ: CRTZ_PANAN - Protein inferred from homology: Swiss-Prot protein existence level 3. Catalyzes the hydroxylation reaction from beta-carotene to zeaxanthin. From Pantoea ananas (Erwinia uredovora).
    769..855     -  terminator     rrnB T1 terminator: Escherichia coli rrnB; transcription terminator T1 from the E. coli rrnB gene
    954..1058    +  promoter       AmpR promoter: bla
   1059..1919    +  CDS            AmpR: β-lactamase; bla; confers resistance to ampicillin, carbenicillin, and related antibiotics
   2090..2678    +  rep_origin     ori: high-copy-number ColE1/pMB1/pBR322/pUC origin of replication
>Addgene plasmid #114348 | pStA0::crtZ | addgene full sequence | sequence record 229290 | Addgene NGS Result
CATGTTCTTTCCTGCGTTATCCCCTGATTCTGTGGATAACCGTATTACCGCCTTTGAGTGAGCTGATACC
GCTCGCCGCAGCCGAACGACCGAGCGCCTTGGACTCCTGTTGATAGATCCAGTAATGACCTCAGAACTCC
ATCTGGATTTGTTCAGAACGCTCGGTTGCCGCCGGGCGTTTTTTATTGGTGAGAATCCAGTGTGCTCTTC
GATGCTGTGGATTTGGAATGCTCTGATCGTGTTTGTTACCGTCATTGGCATGGAAGTTATCGCGGCTCTG
GCCCACAAATATATTATGCATGGTTGGGGATGGGGTTGGCATTTGTCGCACCATGAGCCGCGCAAGGGAG
CGTTTGAAGTGAACGATCTGTATGCAGTAGTTTTTGCGGCCCTTAGCATTCTTCTGATTTATCTGGGCTC
GACCGGCATGTGGCCCTTGCAATGGATCGGTGCGGGCATGACGGCTTACGGCTTGCTTTATTTTATGGTT
CACGATGGATTAGTTCACCAGCGCTGGCCATTCCGTTATATCCCACGCAAAGGCTATTTAAAACGTCTTT
ACATGGCACATCGTATGCATCATGCGGTTCGGGGGAAAGAAGGCTGCGTGAGCTTTGGGTTTCTCTATGC
GCCGCCTCTTTCTAAACTGCAAGCTACCCTGCGTGAACGGCATGGCGCGCGCGCAGGCGCGGCTCGTGAT
GCGCAGGGTGGCGAAGATGAACCCGCATCTGGCAAATAATGAAGAGCGTAAGACCTCTAGGGCGGCGGAT
TTGTCCTACTCAGGAGAGCGTTCACCGACAAACAACAGATAAAACGAAAGGCCCAGTCTTTCGACTGAGC
CTTTCGTTTTATTTGATGCCCGAAAGGGCCTCGTGATACGCCTATTTTTATAGGTTAATGTCATGATAAT
AATGGTTTCTTAGACGTCAGGTGGCACTTTTCGGGGAAATGTGCGCGGAACCCCTATTTGTTTATTTTTC
TAAATACATTCAAATATGTATCCGCTCATGAGACAATAACCCTGATAAATGCTTCAATAATATTGAAAAA
GGAAGAGTATGAGTATTCAACATTTCCGTGTCGCCCTTATTCCCTTTTTTGCGGCATTTTGCCTTCCTGT
TTTTGCTCACCCAGAAACGCTGGTGAAAGTAAAAGATGCTGAAGATCAGTTGGGTGCACGAGTGGGTTAC
ATCGAACTGGATCTCAACAGCGGTAAGATCCTTGAGAGTTTTCGCCCCGAAGAACGTTTTCCAATGATGA
GCACTTTTAAAGTTCTGCTATGTGGCGCGGTATTATCCCGTATTGACGCCGGGCAAGAGCAACTCGGTCG
CCGCATACACTATTCTCAGAATGACTTGGTTGAGTACTCACCAGTCACAGAAAAGCATCTTACGGATGGC
ATGACAGTAAGAGAATTATGCAGTGCTGCCATAACCATGAGTGATAACACTGCGGCCAACTTACTTCTGA
CAACGATCGGAGGACCGAAGGAGCTAACCGCTTTTTTGCACAACATGGGGGATCATGTAACTCGCCTTGA
TCGTTGGGAACCGGAGCTGAATGAAGCCATACCAAACGACGAGCGTGACACCACGATGCCTGTAGCAATG
GCAACAACGTTGCGCAAACTATTAACTGGCGAACTACTTACTCTAGCTTCCCGGCAACAATTAATAGACT
GGATGGAGGCGGATAAAGTTGCAGGACCACTTCTGCGCTCGGCCCTTCCGGCTGGCTGGTTTATTGCTGA
TAAATCTGGAGCCGGTGAGCGTGGGTCCCGCGGTATCATTGCAGCACTGGGGCCAGATGGTAAGCCCTCC
CGTATCGTAGTTATCTACACGACGGGGAGTCAGGCAACTATGGATGAACGAAATAGACAGATCGCTGAGA
TAGGTGCCTCACTGATTAAGCATTGGTAACTGTCAGACCAAGTTTACTCATATATACTTTAGATTGATTT
AAAACTTCATTTTTAATTTAAAAGGATCTAGGTGAAGATCCTTTTTGATAATCTCATGACCAAAATCCCT
TAACGTGAGTTTTCGTTCCACTGAGCGTCAGACCCCGTAGAAAAGATCAAAGGATCTTCTTGAGATCCTT
TTTTTCTGCGCGTAATCTGCTGCTTGCAAACAAAAAAACCACCGCTACCAGCGGTGGTTTGTTTGCCGGA
TCAAGAGCTACCAACTCTTTTTCCGAAGGTAACTGGCTTCAGCAGAGCGCAGATACCAAATACTGTTCTT
CTAGTGTAGCCGTAGTTAGGCCACCACTTCAAGAACTCTGTAGCACCGCCTACATACCTCGCTCTGCTAA
TCCTGTTACCAGTGGCTGCTGCCAGTGGCGATAAGTCGTGTCTTACCGGGTTGGACTCAAGACGATAGTT
ACCGGATAAGGCGCAGCGGTCGGGCTGAACGGGGGGTTCGTGCACACAGCCCAGCTTGGAGCGAACGACC
TACACCGAACTGAGATACCTACAGCGTGAGCTATGAGAAAGCGCCACGCTTCCCGAAGGGAGAAAGGCGG
ACAGGTATCCGGTAAGCGGCAGGGTCGGAACAGGAGAGCGCACGAGGGAGCTTCCAGGGGGAAACGCCTG
GTATCTTTATAGTCCTGTCGGGTTTCGCCACCTCTGACTTGAGCGTCGATTTTTGTGATGCTCGTCAGGG
GGGCGGAGCCTATGGAAAAACGCCAGCAACGCGGCCTTTTTACGGTTCCTGGCCTTTTGCTGGCCTTTTG
CTCA
